Addgene plasmid #219526: pHis-TEV-Nsp15-D183N
Purpose: E. coli plasmid (T7lac promoter) for full-length, SARS CoV-2 Nsp15-D183N (uridine-specific nidoviral endoribonuclease, expression-optimized gene) with N-terminal TEV protease cleavable His6-tag
Depositing lab: Debra Hansen. Depositing organization: Arizona State University. Publication: Functional implications of hexameric dynamics in SARS-CoV-2 Nsp15. Sonowal M, Ketawala G, Nagaratnam N, Logeswaran D, Basu S, de Sanctis D, Orlans J, Rose SL, Jernigan RJ, Hu H, Aguilar JDM, Ranaweera ME, Zacks MA, Chen JJ, Hansen DT, Schrag LG, Fromme R, Botha S, Fromme P. Protein Sci. 2025 Jun;34(6):e70115. doi: 10.1002/pro.70115. PubMed 40411374.
Backbone
  Vector backbone: pET-11b
  Backbone manufacturer: purchased from GenScript
  Backbone size w/o insert (bp): 5644
  Total vector size (bp): 6760
  Modifications to backbone: None. GenScript cloned the expression-optimized insert into NdeI and BamHI sites of pET-11b.
  Vector type: Bacterial Expression
Growth in bacteria
  Bacterial resistance: Ampicillin, 100 μg/mL
  Growth temperature: 37°C
  Growth strain: DH5alpha
  Copy number: Low Copy
Gene/Insert
  Gene/Insert name: Nsp15-D183N (alt names: NendoU-D183N; non-structural protein 15, D183N; uridylate-specific endoribonuclease, D183N)
  Species: Severe acute respiratory syndrome coronavirus 2
  Insert size (bp): 1037
  Mutation: D183N (G to A)
  Entrez Gene: N (a.k.a. GU280_gp10)
  Tag / fusion protein: TEV protease cleavable His6-tag (N terminal on insert)
Resource information
  A portion of this plasmid was derived from a plasmid made by: Purchased from GenScript the expression-optimized insert in the pET-11b backbone
Terms and licenses: Academic/Nonprofit Terms; Industry Terms: Not Available to Industry
Depositor comments: Protein sequence is MHHHHHHSSGVDLGTENLYFQSNAM + Nsp15-D183N (amino acid residues 6453-6798 of YP_009724389, with D183N mutation). Confers ampicillin-resistance. Backbone vector is pET-11b from GenScript. Mutation design by Nirupa Nagaratnam.
How to cite: pHis-TEV-Nsp15-D183N was a gift from Debra Hansen (Addgene plasmid # 219526 ; http://n2t.net/addgene:219526 ; RRID:Addgene_219526)
