[The description below was written by a language model from this plasmid's Addgene catalogue record and pLannotate feature annotations shown in this document.]
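Description:
pHis-TEV-Nsp15-D183N is a bacterial expression plasmid built on the pET-11b backbone for producing a point mutant of SARS-CoV-2 non-structural protein 15 (Nsp15, also called NendoU, the uridine-specific nidoviral endoribonuclease) in E. coli. A commercially synthesized, expression-optimized gene was cloned between the NdeI and BamHI sites without other backbone changes, giving a plasmid of roughly 6.8 kb. It replicates from a pBR322-type ColE1 origin accompanied by the bom region and the rop gene, consistent with its listing as low copy, and is selected through the β-lactamase (AmpR) gene. The scattered tetracycline-resistance fragments in the feature table are non-functional remnants of the pBR322 ancestry.

Expression is driven by the T7lac arrangement: a T7 promoter immediately followed by a lac operator, then the T7 gene 10 ribosome binding site, with a T7 terminator downstream. The plasmid-borne lacI gene supplies repressor to keep transcription off until induction with IPTG in a host that provides T7 RNA polymerase. The open reading frame encodes an N-terminal His6 tag, a short linker containing a TEV protease recognition site, and full-length Nsp15 carrying the D183N substitution (a single G-to-A change). The tag allows metal-affinity purification and can then be removed with TEV protease.

The automated annotation labels the insert as a fragment of the replicase polyprotein with text describing the neighbouring methyltransferase, and the repository's gene link points to N. Both are annotation artefacts, since the depositor's residue range defines Nsp15. The short "SET1" hit after the insert is likely residual vector sequence rather than a fused tag. The associated work concerns the hexameric dynamics of Nsp15, so the mutant protein is presumably intended for structural and functional studies.
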