Features (pLannotate 1.2.2; 20 found; start..end, strand, type, name):
      1..19      +  promoter       T7 promoter: promoter for bacteriophage T7 RNA polymerase
     20..44      +  protein_bind   lac operator: The lac repressor binds to the lac operator to inhibit transcription in E. coli. This inhibition can be relieved by adding lactose or isopropyl-β-D-thiogalactopyranoside (IPTG). lac repressor encoded by lacI
     59..81      +  RBS            RBS: efficient ribosome binding site from bacteriophage T7 gene 10 (Olins and Rangwala, 1989)
     92..108     +  CDS            9xHis (fragment): 9xHis affinity tag
    164..1201    +  CDS            rep (fragment): R1AB_SARS2 - Experimental evidence at protein level: Swiss-Prot protein existence level 1. [2'-O-methyltransferase]: Methyltransferase that mediates mRNA cap 2'-O-ribose methylation to the 5'-cap structure of viral mRNAs. N7-methyl guanosine cap is a prerequisite for binding of nsp16. Therefore plays an essential role in viral mRNAs cap methylation which is essential to evade immune system. From Severe acute respiratory syndrome coronavirus 2 (2019-nCoV) (SARS-CoV-2).
   1215..1264    +  CDS            SET1 (fragment): solubility-enhancement tag derived from T7 phage gene 10B
   1272..1319    +  terminator     T7 terminator: transcription terminator for bacteriophage T7 RNA polymerase
   1342..1446    -  CDS            TcR (fragment): tetracycline efflux protein; tet; confers resistance to tetracycline
   1494..1522    -  promoter       tet promoter: E. coli promoter for tetracycline efflux protein gene
   1635..1739    +  promoter       AmpR promoter: bla
   1740..2600    +  CDS            AmpR: β-lactamase; bla; confers resistance to ampicillin, carbenicillin, and related antibiotics
   2771..3359    +  rep_origin     ori: high-copy-number ColE1/pMB1/pBR322/pUC origin of replication
   3545..3684    -  misc_feature   bom: basis of mobility region from pBR322
   3786..3977    -  CDS            rop: Rop protein, which maintains plasmids at low copy number; rop
   3994..4374    +  CDS            YPB1_ECOLX: Protein predicted: Swiss-Prot protein existence level 4. From Escherichia coli.
   4616..5240    -  CDS            TcR (fragment): tetracycline efflux protein; tet; confers resistance to tetracycline
   5255..5276    -  protein_bind   CAP binding site: CAP binding activates transcription in the presence of cAMP. E. coli catabolite activator protein
   5289..6371    -  CDS            lacI: lac repressor; lacI; The lac repressor binds to the lac operator to inhibit transcription in E. coli. This inhibition can be relieved by adding lactose or isopropyl-β-D-thiogalactopyranoside (IPTG).
   6372..6449    -  promoter       lacI promoter: lacI
   6457..6736    -  CDS            TcR (fragment): tetracycline efflux protein; tet; confers resistance to tetracycline
>Addgene plasmid #219526 | pHis-TEV-Nsp15-D183N | addgene full sequence | sequence record 433305 | Addgene NGS Result
TAATACGACTCACTATAGGGGAATTGTGAGCGGATAACAATTCCCCTCTAGAAATAATTTTGTTTAACTT
TAAGAAGGAGATATACATATGCACCACCACCACCACCATAGCAGCGGCGTTGACCTGGGCACCGAGAACC
TGTATTTCCAAAGCAATGCGATGAGCCTGGAGAATGTTGCGTTTAACGTGGTTAACAAGGGTCACTTCGA
TGGTCAGCAAGGCGAGGTGCCGGTTAGCATCATTAACAACACCGTGTACACCAAGGTTGACGGCGTGGAT
GTTGAGCTGTTTGAAAACAAAACCACCCTGCCGGTGAACGTTGCGTTCGAGCTGTGGGCGAAGCGTAACA
TCAAACCGGTGCCGGAAGTTAAGATTCTGAACAACCTGGGTGTGGACATCGCGGCGAACACCGTTATTTG
GGACTATAAACGTGATGCGCCGGCGCACATCAGCACCATTGGCGTTTGCAGCATGACCGACATCGCGAAG
AAACCGACCGAAACCATTTGCGCGCCGCTGACCGTGTTCTTTGACGGTCGTGTGGATGGCCAGGTTGACC
TGTTTCGTAACGCGCGTAACGGTGTGCTGATCACCGAGGGTAGCGTTAAAGGCCTGCAGCCGAGCGTGGG
TCCGAAACAAGCGAGCCTGAACGGTGTTACCCTGATTGGCGAAGCGGTGAAGACCCAGTTCAACTACTAT
AAGAAAGTGAATGGTGTGGTTCAGCAACTGCCGGAAACCTACTTTACCCAGAGCCGTAACCTGCAAGAGT
TCAAGCCGCGTAGCCAAATGGAGATCGATTTTCTGGAACTGGCGATGGACGAGTTCATTGAACGTTACAA
ACTGGAGGGTTATGCGTTTGAACACATCGTTTACGGCGACTTCAGCCACAGCCAACTGGGTGGCCTGCAC
CTGCTGATTGGTCTGGCGAAGCGTTTCAAAGAGAGCCCGTTTGAGCTGGAAGATTTCATCCCGATGGACA
GCACCGTGAAGAACTATTTTATTACCGATGCGCAGACCGGCAGCAGCAAATGCGTGTGCAGCGTTATCGA
CCTGCTGCTGGACGATTTCGTTGAGATCATTAAAAGCCAGGACCTGAGCGTGGTGAGCAAGGTGGTTAAA
GTGACCATCGACTATACCGAAATTAGCTTCATGCTGTGGTGCAAAGATGGTCACGTGGAAACCTTCTACC
CGAAACTGCAATAATAAGGATCCGGCTGCTAACAAAGCCCGAAAGGAAGCTGAGTTGGCTGCTGCCACCG
CTGAGCAATAACTAGCATAACCCCTTGGGGCCTCTAAACGGGTCTTGAGGGGTTTTTTGCTGAAAGGAGG
AACTATATCCGGATATCCCGCAAGAGGCCCGGCAGTACCGGCATAACCAAGCCTATGCCTACAGCATCCA
GGGTGACGGTGCCGAGGATGACGATGAGCGCATTGTTAGATTTCATACACGGTGCCTGACTGCGTTAGCA
ATTTAACTGTGATAAACTACCGCATTAAAGCTTATCGATGATAAGCTGTCAAACATGAGAATTCTTGAAG
ACGAAAGGGCCTCGTGATACGCCTATTTTTATAGGTTAATGTCATGATAATAATGGTTTCTTAGACGTCA
GGTGGCACTTTTCGGGGAAATGTGCGCGGAACCCCTATTTGTTTATTTTTCTAAATACATTCAAATATGT
ATCCGCTCATGAGACAATAACCCTGATAAATGCTTCAATAATATTGAAAAAGGAAGAGTATGAGTATTCA
ACATTTCCGTGTCGCCCTTATTCCCTTTTTTGCGGCATTTTGCCTTCCTGTTTTTGCTCACCCAGAAACG
CTGGTGAAAGTAAAAGATGCTGAAGATCAGTTGGGTGCACGAGTGGGTTACATCGAACTGGATCTCAACA
GCGGTAAGATCCTTGAGAGTTTTCGCCCCGAAGAACGTTTTCCAATGATGAGCACTTTTAAAGTTCTGCT
ATGTGGCGCGGTATTATCCCGTGTTGACGCCGGGCAAGAGCAACTCGGTCGCCGCATACACTATTCTCAG
AATGACTTGGTTGAGTACTCACCAGTCACAGAAAAGCATCTTACGGATGGCATGACAGTAAGAGAATTAT
GCAGTGCTGCCATAACCATGAGTGATAACACTGCGGCCAACTTACTTCTGACAACGATCGGAGGACCGAA
GGAGCTAACCGCTTTTTTGCACAACATGGGGGATCATGTAACTCGCCTTGATCGTTGGGAACCGGAGCTG
AATGAAGCCATACCAAACGACGAGCGTGACACCACGATGCCTGCAGCAATGGCAACAACGTTGCGCAAAC
TATTAACTGGCGAACTACTTACTCTAGCTTCCCGGCAACAATTAATAGACTGGATGGAGGCGGATAAAGT
TGCAGGACCACTTCTGCGCTCGGCCCTTCCGGCTGGCTGGTTTATTGCTGATAAATCTGGAGCCGGTGAG
CGTGGGTCTCGCGGTATCATTGCAGCACTGGGGCCAGATGGTAAGCCCTCCCGTATCGTAGTTATCTACA
CGACGGGGAGTCAGGCAACTATGGATGAACGAAATAGACAGATCGCTGAGATAGGTGCCTCACTGATTAA
GCATTGGTAACTGTCAGACCAAGTTTACTCATATATACTTTAGATTGATTTAAAACTTCATTTTTAATTT
AAAAGGATCTAGGTGAAGATCCTTTTTGATAATCTCATGACCAAAATCCCTTAACGTGAGTTTTCGTTCC
ACTGAGCGTCAGACCCCGTAGAAAAGATCAAAGGATCTTCTTGAGATCCTTTTTTTCTGCGCGTAATCTG
CTGCTTGCAAACAAAAAAACCACCGCTACCAGCGGTGGTTTGTTTGCCGGATCAAGAGCTACCAACTCTT
TTTCCGAAGGTAACTGGCTTCAGCAGAGCGCAGATACCAAATACTGTCCTTCTAGTGTAGCCGTAGTTAG
GCCACCACTTCAAGAACTCTGTAGCACCGCCTACATACCTCGCTCTGCTAATCCTGTTACCAGTGGCTGC
TGCCAGTGGCGATAAGTCGTGTCTTACCGGGTTGGACTCAAGACGATAGTTACCGGATAAGGCGCAGCGG
TCGGGCTGAACGGGGGGTTCGTGCACACAGCCCAGCTTGGAGCGAACGACCTACACCGAACTGAGATACC
TACAGCGTGAGCTATGAGAAAGCGCCACGCTTCCCGAAGGGAGAAAGGCGGACAGGTATCCGGTAAGCGG
CAGGGTCGGAACAGGAGAGCGCACGAGGGAGCTTCCAGGGGGAAACGCCTGGTATCTTTATAGTCCTGTC
GGGTTTCGCCACCTCTGACTTGAGCGTCGATTTTTGTGATGCTCGTCAGGGGGGCGGAGCCTATGGAAAA
ACGCCAGCAACGCGGCCTTTTTACGGTTCCTGGCCTTTTGCTGGCCTTTTGCTCACATGTTCTTTCCTGC
GTTATCCCCTGATTCTGTGGATAACCGTATTACCGCCTTTGAGTGAGCTGATACCGCTCGCCGCAGCCGA
ACGACCGAGCGCAGCGAGTCAGTGAGCGAGGAAGCGGAAGAGCGCCTGATGCGGTATTTTCTCCTTACGC
ATCTGTGCGGTATTTCACACCGCAATGGTGCACTCTCAGTACAATCTGCTCTGATGCCGCATAGTTAAGC
CAGTATACACTCCGCTATCGCTACGTGACTGGGTCATGGCTGCGCCCCGACACCCGCCAACACCCGCTGA
CGCGCCCTGACGGGCTTGTCTGCTCCCGGCATCCGCTTACAGACAAGCTGTGACCGTCTCCGGGAGCTGC
ATGTGTCAGAGGTTTTCACCGTCATCACCGAAACGCGCGAGGCAGCTGCGGTAAAGCTCATCAGCGTGGT
CGTGAAGCGATTCACAGATGTCTGCCTGTTCATCCGCGTCCAGCTCGTTGAGTTTCTCCAGAAGCGTTAA
TGTCTGGCTTCTGATAAAGCGGGCCATGTTAAGGGCGGTTTTTTCCTGTTTGGTCACTGATGCCTCCGTG
TAAGGGGGATTTCTGTTCATGGGGGTAATGATACCGATGAAACGAGAGAGGATGCTCACGATACGGGTTA
CTGATGATGAACATGCCCGGTTACTGGAACGTTGTGAGGGTAAACAACTGGCGGTATGGATGCGGCGGGA
CCAGAGAAAAATCACTCAGGGTCAATGCCAGCGCTTCGTTAATACAGATGTAGGTGTTCCACAGGGTAGC
CAGCAGCATCCTGCGATGCAGATCCGGAACATAATGGTGCAGGGCGCTGACTTCCGCGTTTCCAGACTTT
ACGAAACACGGAAACCGAAGACCATTCATGTTGTTGCTCAGGTCGCAGACGTTTTGCAGCAGCAGTCGCT
TCACGTTCGCTCGCGTATCGGTGATTCATTCTGCTAACCAGTAAGGCAACCCCGCCAGCCTAGCCGGGTC
CTCAACGACAGGAGCACGATCATGCGCACCCGTGGCCAGGACCCAACGCTGCCCGAGATGCGCCGCGTGC
GGCTGCTGGAGATGGCGGACGCGATGGATATGTTCTGCCAAGGGTTGGTTTGCGCATTCACAGTTCTCCG
CAAGAATTGATTGGCTCCAATTCTTGGAGTGGTGAATCCGTTAGCGAGGTGCCGCCGGCTTCCATTCAGG
TCGAGGTGGCCCGGCTCCATGCACCGCGACGCAACGCGGGGAGGCAGACAAGGTATAGGGCGGCGCCTAC
AATCCATGCCAACCCGTTCCATGTGCTCGCCGAGGCGGCATAAATCGCCGTGACGATCAGCGGTCCAATG
ATCGAAGTTAGGCTGGTAAGAGCCGCGAGCGATCCTTGAAGCTGTCCCTGATGGTCGTCATCTACCTGCC
TGGACAGCATGGCCTGCAACGCGGGCATCCCGATGCCGCCGGAAGCGAGAAGAATCATAATGGGGAAGGC
CATCCAGCCTCGCGTCGCGAACGCCAGCAAGACGTAGCCCAGCGCGTCGGCCGCCATGCCGGCGATAATG
GCCTGCTTCTCGCCGAAACGTTTGGTGGCGGGACCAGTGACGAAGGCTTGAGCGAGGGCGTGCAAGATTC
CGAATACCGCAAGCGACAGGCCGATCATCGTCGCGCTCCAGCGAAAGCGGTCCTCGCCGAAAATGACCCA
GAGCGCTGCCGGCACCTGTCCTACGAGTTGCATGATAAAGAAGACAGTCATAAGTGCGGCGACGATAGTC
ATGCCCCGCGCCCACCGGAAGGAGCTGACTGGGTTGAAGGCTCTCAAGGGCATCGGTCGAGATCCCGGTG
CCTAATGAGTGAGCTAACTTACATTAATTGCGTTGCGCTCACTGCCCGCTTTCCAGTCGGGAAACCTGTC
GTGCCAGCTGCATTAATGAATCGGCCAACGCGCGGGGAGAGGCGGTTTGCGTATTGGGCGCCAGGGTGGT
TTTTCTTTTCACCAGTGAGACGGGCAACAGCTGATTGCCCTTCACCGCCTGGCCCTGAGAGAGTTGCAGC
AAGCGGTCCACGCTGGTTTGCCCCAGCAGGCGAAAATCCTGTTTGATGGTGGTTAACGGCGGGATATAAC
ATGAGCTGTCTTCGGTATCGTCGTATCCCACTACCGAGATATCCGCACCAACGCGCAGCCCGGACTCGGT
AATGGCGCGCATTGCGCCCAGCGCCATCTGATCGTTGGCAACCAGCATCGCAGTGGGAACGATGCCCTCA
TTCAGCATTTGCATGGTTTGTTGAAAACCGGACATGGCACTCCAGTCGCCTTCCCGTTCCGCTATCGGCT
GAATTTGATTGCGAGTGAGATATTTATGCCAGCCAGCCAGACGCAGACGCGCCGAGACAGAACTTAATGG
GCCCGCTAACAGCGCGATTTGCTGGTGACCCAATGCGACCAGATGCTCCACGCCCAGTCGCGTACCGTCT
TCATGGGAGAAAATAATACTGTTGATGGGTGTCTGGTCAGAGACATCAAGAAATAACGCCGGAACATTAG
TGCAGGCAGCTTCCACAGCAATGGCATCCTGGTCATCCAGCGGATAGTTAATGATCAGCCCACTGACGCG
TTGCGCGAGAAGATTGTGCACCGCCGCTTTACAGGCTTCGACGCCGCTTCGTTCTACCATCGACACCACC
ACGCTGGCACCCAGTTGATCGGCGCGAGATTTAATCGCCGCGACAATTTGCGACGGCGCGTGCAGGGCCA
GACTGGAGGTGGCAACGCCAATCAGCAACGACTGTTTGCCCGCCAGTTGTTGTGCCACGCGGTTGGGAAT
GTAATTCAGCTCCGCCATCGCCGCTTCCACTTTTTCCCGCGTTTTCGCAGAAACGTGGCTGGCCTGGTTC
ACCACGCGGGAAACGGTCTGATAAGAGACACCGGCATACTCTGCGACATCGTATAACGTTACTGGTTTCA
CATTCACCACCCTGAATTGACTCTCTTCCGGGCGCTATCATGCCATACCGCGAAAGGTTTTGCGCCATTC
GATGGTGTCCGGGATCTCGACGCTCTCCCTTATGCGACTCCTGCATTAGGAAGCAGCCCAGTAGTAGGTT
GAGGCCGTTGAGCACCGCCGCCGCAAGGAATGGTGCATGCAAGGAGATGGCGCCCAACAGTCCCCCGGCC
ACGGGGCCTGCCACCATACCCACGCCGAAACAAGCGCTCATGAGCCCGAAGTGGCGAGCCCGATCTTCCC
CATCGGTGATGTCGGCGATATAGGCGCCAGCAACCGCACCTGTGGCGCCGGTGATGCCGGCCACGATGCG
TCCGGCGTAGAGGATCGAGATCTCGATCCCGCGAAAT
